>Addgene plasmid #50029 | pRS303-pGAL-HA-SrtAstrep (pKS78) | depositor full sequence | sequence record 74803 | SrtA(strep)
TCGCGCGTTTCGGTGATGACGGTGAAAACCTCTGACACATGCAGCTCCCGGAGACGGTCACAGCTTGTCT
GTAAGCGGATGCCGGGAGCAGACAAGCCCGTCAGGGCGCGTCAGCGGGTGTTGGCGGGTGTCGGGGCTGG
CTTAACTATGCGGCATCAGAGCAGATTGTACTGAGAGTGCACCATAATTCCGTTTTAAGAGCTTGGTGAG
CGCTAGGAGTCACTGCCAGGTATCGTTTGAACACGGCATTAGTCAGGGAAGTCATAACACAGTCCTTTCC
CGCAATTTTCTTTTTCTATTACTCTTGGCCTCCTCTAGTACACTCTATATTTTTTTATGCCTCGGTAATG
ATTTTCATTTTTTTTTTTCCACCTAGCGGATGACTCTTTTTTTTTCTTAGCGATTGGCATTATCACATAA
TGAATTATACATTATATAAAGTAATGTGATTTCTTCGAAGAATATACTAAAAAATGAGCAGGCAAGATAA
ACGAAGGCAAAGATGACAGAGCAGAAAGCCCTAGTAAAGCGTATTACAAATGAAACCAAGATTCAGATTG
CGATCTCTTTAAAGGGTGGTCCCCTAGCGATAGAGCACTCGATCTTCCCAGAAAAAGAGGCAGAAGCAGT
AGCAGAACAGGCCACACAATCGCAAGTGATTAACGTCCACACAGGTATAGGGTTTCTGGACCATATGATA
CATGCTCTGGCCAAGCATTCCGGCTGGTCGCTAATCGTTGAGTGCATTGGTGACTTACACATAGACGACC
ATCACACCACTGAAGACTGCGGGATTGCTCTCGGTCAAGCTTTTAAAGAGGCCCTACTGGCGCGTGGAGT
AAAAAGGTTTGGATCAGGATTTGCGCCTTTGGATGAGGCACTTTCCAGAGCGGTGGTAGATCTTTCGAAC
AGGCCGTACGCAGTTGTCGAACTTGGTTTGCAAAGGGAGAAAGTAGGAGATCTCTCTTGCGAGATGATCC
CGCATTTTCTTGAAAGCTTTGCAGAGGCTAGCAGAATTACCCTCCACGTTGATTGTCTGCGAGGCAAGAA
TGATCATCACCGTAGTGAGAGTGCGTTCAAGGCTCTTGCGGTTGCCATAAGAGAAGCCACCTCGCCCAAT
GGTACCAACGATGTTCCCTCCACCAAAGGTGTTCTTATGTAGTGACACCGATTATTTAAAGCTGCAGCAT
ACGATATATATACATGTGTATATATGTATACCTATGAATGTCAGTAAGTATGTATACGAACAGTATGATA
CTGAAGATGACAAGGTAATGCATCATTCTATACGTGTCATTCTGAACGAGGCGCGCTTTCCTTTTTTCTT
TTTGCTTTTTCTTTTTTTTTCTCTTGAACTCGACGGATCATATGCGGTGTGAAATACCGCACAGATGCGT
AAGGAGAAAATACCGCATCAGGAAATTGTAAACGTTAATATTTTGTTAAAATTCGCGTTAAATTTTTGTT
AAATCAGCTCATTTTTTAACCAATAGGCCGAAATCGGCAAAATCCCTTATAAATCAAAAGAATAGACCGA
GATAGGGT
[37 nt withheld, positions 1549-1585]
AAAGAACGTGGACTCCAACGTCAAAGG
[49 nt withheld, positions 1613-1661]
T
[91 nt withheld, positions 1663-1753]
G
[124 nt withheld, positions 1755-1878]
CGCGCCATTCGCCATTCAGGCTGCGCAACTGTTGGGAAGGGCGATCGGTGCGGGCCTCTTCGCTATTACG
CCAGCTGGCGAAGGGGGGATGTGCTGCAAGGCGATTAAGTTGGGTAACGCCAGGGTTTTCCCAGTCACGA
CGTTGTAAAACGACGGCCAGTGAATTGTAATACGACTCACTATAGGGCGAATTGGAGCTCTAGTACGGAT
TAGAAGCCGCCGAGCGGGTGACAGCCCTCCGAAGGAAGACTCTCCTCCGTGCGTCCTCGTCTTCACCGGT
CGCGTTCCTGAAACGCAGATGTGCCTCGCGCCGCACTGCTCCGAACAATAAAGATTCTACAATACTAGCT
TTTATGGTTATGAAGAGGAAAAATTGGCAGTAACCTGGCCCCACAAACCTTCAAATGAACGAATCAAATT
AACAACCATAGGATGATAATGCGATTAGTTTTTTAGCCTTATTTCTGGGGTAATTAATCAGCGAAGCGAT
GATTTTTGATCTATTAACAGATATATAAATGCAAAAACTGCATAACCACTTTAACTAATACTTTCAACAT
TTTCGGTTTGTATTACTTCTTATTCAAATGTAATAAAAGTATCAACAAAAAATTGTTAATATACCTCTAT
ACTTTAACGTCAAGGAGAAAAAACCCCGGATTCTAGAGCCACCATGCGCAGCAGCTACCCATACGACGTA
CCAGACTACGCAAGCAGCGGCCTGGTGCCGCGCGGATCCGTCTTGCAAGCACAAATGGCGGCTCAGCAAC
TTCCTGTTATAGGGGGCATTGCCATACCAGAGCTTGGCATTAATTTACCAATTTTTAAAGGTTTAGGAAA
TACTGAGCTTATTTATGGCGCAGGAACGATGAAAGAAGAACAAGTTATGGGAGGAGAAAATAATTATTCT
CTTGCCAGTCATCATATTTTTGGAATTACAGGTTCATCTCAAATGCTCTTTTCGCCGCTTGAAAGAGCAC
AAAATGGGATGTCCATCTATTTAACAGATAAAGAAAAAATTTACGAATACATCATAAAAGATGTTTTCAC
GGTAGCTCCTGAACGCGTTGATGTTATCGATGATACAGCTGGTCTCAAAGAAGTGACTTTAGTGACTTGT
ACAGATATCGAAGCAACAGAACGTATTATTGTCAAAGGAGAACTAAAAACAGAATACGACTTTGATAAAG
CGCCCGCCGATGTATTGAAAGCTTTTAATCATTCTTATAACCAAGTATCTACCTAGCTCGAGGGGGGGCC
CGGTACCAGCTTTTGTTCCCTTTAGTGAGGGTTAATTCGAGCTTGGCGTAATCATGGTCATAGCTGTTTC
CTGTGTGAAATTGTTATCCGCTCACAATTCCACACAACATAGGAGCCGGAAGCATAAAGTGTAAAGCCTG
GGGTGCCTAATGAGTGAGGTAACTCACATTAATTGCGTTGCGCTCACTGCCCGCTTTCCAGTCGGGAAAC
CTGTCGTGCCAGCTGCATTAATGAATCGGCCAACGCGCGGGGAGAGGCGGTTTGCGTATTGGGCGCTCTT
CCGCTTCCTCGCTCACTGACTCGCTGCGCTCGGTCGTTCGGCTGCGGCGAGCGGTATCAGCTCACTCAAA
GGCGGTAATACGGTTATCCACAGAATCAGGGGATAACGCAGGAAAGAACATGTGAGCAAAAGGCCAGCAA
AAGGCCAGGAACCGTAAAAAGGCCGCGTTGCTGGCGTTTTTCCATAGGCTCGGCCCCCCTGACGAGCATC
ACAAAAATCGACGCTCAAGTCAGAGGTGGCGAAACCCGACAGGACTATAAAGATACCAGGCGTTCCCCCC
TGGAAGCTCCCTCGTGCGCTCTCCTGTTCCGACCCTGCCGCTTACCGGATACCTGTCCGCCTTTCTCCCT
TCGGGAAGCGTGGCGCTTTCTCAATGCTCACGCTGTAGGTATCTCAGTTCGGTGTAGGTCGTTCGCTCCA
AGCTGGGCTGTGTGCACGAACCCCCCGTTCAGCCCGACCGCTGCGCCTTATCCGGTAACTATCGTCTTGA
GTCCAACCCGGTAAGACACGACTTATCGCCACTGGCAGCAGCCACTGGTAACAGGATTAGCAGAGCGAGG
TATGTAGGCGGTGCTACAGAGTTCTTGAAGTGGTGGCCTAACTACGGCTACACTAGAAGGACAGTATTTG
GTATCTGCGCTCTGCTGAAGCCAGTTACCTTCGGAAAAAGAGTTGGTAGCTCTTGATCCGGCAAACAAAC
CACCGCTGGTAGCGGTGGTTTTTTTGTTTGCAAGCAGCAGATTACGCGCAGAAAAAAAGGATCTCAAGAA
GATCCTTTGATCTTTTCTACGGGGTCTGACGCTCAGTGGAACGAAAACTCACGTTAAGGGATTTTGGTCA
TGAGATTATCAAAAAGGATCTTCACCTAGATCCTTTTAAATTAAAAATGAAGTTTTAAATCAATCTAAAG
TATATATGAGTAAACTTGGTCTGACAGTTACCAATGCTTAATCAGTGAGGCACCTATCTCAGCGATCTGT
CTATTTCGTTCATCCATAGTTGCCTGACTGCCCGTCGTGTAGATAACTACGATACGGGAGGGCTTACCAT
CTGGCCCCAGTGCTGCAATGATACCGCGAGACCCACGCTCACCGGCTCCAGATTTATCAGCAATAAACCA
GCCAGCCGGAAGGGCCGAGCGCAGAAGTGGTCCTGCAACTTTATCCGCCTCCATCCAGTCTATTAATTGT
TGCCGGGAAGCTAGAGTAAGTAGTTCGCCAGTTAATAGTTTGCGCAACGTTGTTGCCATTGCTACAGGCA
TCGTGGTGTCACGCTCGTCGTTTGGTATGGCTTCATTCAGCTCCGGTTCCCAACGATCAAGGCGAGTTAC
ATGATCCCCCATGTTGTGAAAAAAAGCGGTTAGCTCCTTCGGTCCTCCGATCGTTGTCAGAAGTAAGTTG
GCCGCAGTGTTATCACTCATGGTTATGGCAGCACTGCATAATTCTCTTACTGTCATGCCATCCGTAAGAT
GCTTTTCTGTGACTGGTGAGTACTCAACCAAGTCATTCTGAGAATAGTGTATGCGGCGACCGAGTTGCTC
TTGCCCGGCGTCAATACGGGATAATACCGCGCCACATAGCAGAACTTTAAAAGTGCTCATCATTGGAAAA
CGTTCTTCGGGGCGAAAACTCTCAAGGATCTTACCGCTGTTGAGATCCAGTTCGATGTAACCCACTCGTG
CACCCAACTGATCTTCAGCATCTTTTACTTTCACCAGCGTTTCTGGGTGAGCAAAAACAGGAAGGCAAAA
TGCCGCAAAAAAGGGAATAAGGGCGACACGGAAATGTTGAATACTCATACTCTTCCTTTTTCAATATTAT
TGAAGCATTTATCAGGGTTATTGTCTCATGAGCGGATACATATTTGAATGTATTTAGAAAAATAAACAAA
TAGGGGTTCCGCGCACATTTCCCCGAAAAGTGCCACCTGACGTCTTATTATCATGACATTAACCTATAAA
AATAGGCGTATCACGAGGCCCTTTCGTC
Features (pLannotate 1.2.2; 21 found; start..end, strand, type, name):
    137..186     +  misc_feature   bom (fragment): basis of mobility region from pBR322
    191..265     -  CDS            MRM1 (fragment): MRM1_YEAST - Also known as PET56 From Saccharomyces cerevisiae (strain ATCC 204508 / S288c) (Baker's yeast).
    315..502     +  promoter       HIS3 promoter: S. cerevisiae HIS3
    503..1162    +  CDS            HIS3: imidazoleglycerol-phosphate dehydratase, required for histidine biosynthesis; S. cerevisiae HIS3; yeast auxotrophic marker
   1119..1412    +  CDS            YO201_YEAST (fragment): Protein uncertain: Swiss-Prot protein existence level 5. From Saccharomyces cerevisiae (strain ATCC 204508 / S288c) (Baker's yeast).
   1369..1422    +  misc_feature   bom (fragment): basis of mobility region from pBR322
   1423..1878    -  rep_origin     f1 ori (sequence partly withheld): f1 bacteriophage origin of replication; arrow indicates direction of (+) strand synthesis
   1886..2043    -  CDS            lacZα (fragment): LacZα fragment of β-galactosidase; lacZ fragment
   2046..2064    +  promoter       T7 promoter: promoter for bacteriophage T7 RNA polymerase
   2084..2525    +  promoter       GAL1 promoter: S. cerevisiae GAL1; inducible promoter, regulated by Gal4
   2516..3115    +  CDS            strA (fragment): SRTA_STRA3 - Experimental evidence at protein level: Swiss-Prot protein existence level 1. Transpeptidase that anchors surface proteins to the cell wall. Recognizes and modifies its substrate by proteolytic cleavage of a C-terminal sorting signal. Following cleavage, a covalent intermediate is formed via a thioester bond between the sortase and its substrate, which is then transferred and covalently attached to the cell wall. This sortase recognizes a Leu-Pro-x-Thr-Gly (LPXTG) motif, which is cleaved by the sortase between the threonine and glycine residues (By similarity). Essential for adher
   3125..3145    +  misc_feature   MCS (fragment): pBluescript multiple cloning site
   3157..3175    -  promoter       T3 promoter: promoter for bacteriophage T3 RNA polymerase
   3219..3235    -  protein_bind   lac operator: The lac repressor binds to the lac operator to inhibit transcription in E. coli. This inhibition can be relieved by adding lactose or isopropyl-β-D-thiogalactopyranoside (IPTG). lac repressor encoded by lacI
   3243..3273    -  promoter       lac promoter: promoter for the E. coli lac operon
   3288..3309    -  protein_bind   CAP binding site: CAP binding activates transcription in the presence of cAMP. E. coli catabolite activator protein
   3322..3414    -  CDS            lacI (fragment): lac repressor; lacI; The lac repressor binds to the lac operator to inhibit transcription in E. coli. This inhibition can be relieved by adding lactose or isopropyl-β-D-thiogalactopyranoside (IPTG).
   3597..4185    -  rep_origin     ori: high-copy-number ColE1/pMB1/pBR322/pUC origin of replication
   4356..5216    -  CDS            AmpR: β-lactamase; bla; confers resistance to ampicillin, carbenicillin, and related antibiotics
   5217..5321    -  promoter       AmpR promoter: bla
   5406..35      +  CDS            rop (fragment) (across the origin): Rop protein, which maintains plasmids at low copy number; rop
