[The description below was written by a language model from this plasmid's Addgene catalogue record and pLannotate feature annotations shown in this document.]
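Description:
pRS303-pGAL-HA-SrtAstrep (pKS78) is a yeast expression plasmid built on pRS303, a shuttle vector of the pRS series. The feature table shows no yeast replication origin or centromere, consistent with pRS303 being an integrating vector that is maintained in Saccharomyces cerevisiae only after recombination into the genome. Selection in yeast relies on the HIS3 auxotrophic marker, present with its own promoter and short flanking fragments of neighbouring yeast genes. In E. coli the plasmid replicates from a high-copy ColE1/pUC-type origin and is selected with ampicillin through the AmpR β-lactamase gene. An f1 origin and remnants of the pBluescript-style cloning region (lacZα fragment, lac promoter and operator, T7 and T3 promoters) are also annotated. The catalogue lists a total size of about 5.0 kb, whereas the depositor's full sequence is 5,406 nt.

The payload is a galactose-inducible expression cassette. A GAL1 promoter, inserted into the backbone between SacI and XbaI, is regulated by Gal4 and drives an open reading frame of roughly 600 bp cloned XbaI to XhoI that encodes sortase A from Streptococcus pyogenes with an N-terminal HA epitope tag. The annotation tool matched this coding sequence to a related streptococcal sortase A entry, so the species assignment comes from the catalogue fields rather than the feature table. Sortase A is a transpeptidase that cleaves an LPXTG sorting motif between threonine and glycine and joins the resulting acyl intermediate to an incoming nucleophile. No dedicated transcription terminator is annotated downstream of the insert. According to the record, the construct is used to produce cytosolic sortase in yeast on galactose induction, in the context of work on sortase-mediated protein ligation inside living cells, with the HA tag allowing detection of the enzyme.
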