Addgene plasmid #50029: pRS303-pGAL-HA-SrtAstrep (pKS78)
Purpose: Galactose-inducible expression of cytosolic S. pyogenes SrtA in yeast
Depositing lab: Hidde Ploegh. Depositing organization: Whitehead Institute for Biomedical Research. Publication: Protein ligation in living cells using sortase. Strijbis K, Spooner E, Ploegh HL. Traffic. 2012 Jun;13(6):780-9. doi: 10.1111/j.1600-0854.2012.01345.x. Epub 2012 Mar 23. PubMed 22348280.
Backbone
  Vector backbone: pRS303
  Backbone size w/o insert (bp): 4500
  Total vector size (bp): 5000
  Modifications to backbone: Insertion of pGAL promoter (SacI/XbaI)
  Vector type: Yeast Expression
  Selectable markers: HIS3
Growth in bacteria
  Bacterial resistance: Ampicillin, 100 μg/mL
  Growth temperature: 37°C
  Growth strain: DH5alpha
  Copy number: Unknown
Gene/Insert
  Gene/Insert name: HA-SrtA(strep)
  Species: Streptococcus pyogenes
  Insert size (bp): 591
  Promoter: pGAL
  Tag / fusion protein: HA (N terminal on insert)
  Cloning method: Restriction Enzyme; 5′ cloning site XbaI (not destroyed); 3′ cloning site XhoI (not destroyed)
  Sequencing primers: 5′ CGGTTTGTATTACTTCTTATTCAAATGTAATAAAAGTATC; 3′ CCTAGACTTCAGGTTGTCTAACTCCTTC
Terms and licenses: Academic/Nonprofit Terms; Industry Terms: Not Available to Industry
How to cite: pRS303-pGAL-HA-SrtAstrep (pKS78) was a gift from Hidde Ploegh (Addgene plasmid # 50029 ; http://n2t.net/addgene:50029 ; RRID:Addgene_50029)
