>Addgene plasmid #50029 | pRS303-pGAL-HA-SrtAstrep (pKS78) | addgene partial sequence | sequence record 76161 | M13pUC-Fwd 5'-CCCAGTCACGACGTTGTAAAACG-3'
GACTCACTATAGGGCGAATTGGAGCTCTAGTACGGATTAGAAGCCGCCGAGCGGGTGACAGCCCTCCGAA
GGAAGACTCTCCTCCGTGCGTCCTCGTCTTCACCGGTCGCGTTCCTGAAACGCAGATGTGCCTCGCGCCG
CACTGCTCCGAACAATAAAGATTCTACAATACTAGCTTTTATGGTTATGAAGAGGAAAAATTGGCAGTAA
CCTGGCCCCACAAACCTTCAAATGAACGAATCAAATTAACAACCATAGGATGATAATGCGATTAGTTTTT
TAGCCTTATTTCTGGGGTAATTAATCAGCGAAGCGATGATTTTTGATCTATTAACAGATATATAAATGCA
AAAACTGCATAACCACTTTAACTAATACTTTCAACATTTTCGGTTTGTATTACTTCTTATTCAAATGTAA
TAAAAGTATCAACAAAAAATTGTTAATATACCTCTATACTTTAACGTCAAGGAGAAAAAACCCCGGATTC
TAGAGCCACCATGCGCAGCAGCTACCCATACGACGTACCAGACTACGCAAGCAGCGGCCTGGTGCCGCGC
GGATCCGTCTTGCAAGCACAAATGGCGGCTCAGCAACTTCCTGTTATAGGGGGCATTGCCATACCAGAGC
TTGGCATTAATTTACCAATTTTTAAAGGTTTAGGAAATACTGAGCTTATTTATGGCGCAGGAACGATGAA
AGAAGAACAAGTTATGGGAGGAGAAAATAATTATTCTCTTGCCAGTCATCATATTTTTGGAATTACAGGT
TCATCTCAAATGCTCTTTTCGCCGCTTG
