>Addgene plasmid #50029 | pRS303-pGAL-HA-SrtAstrep (pKS78) | addgene partial sequence | sequence record 76213 | M13pUC-rev
GCCAGCTCGAATTAACCCTCACTAAAGGGAACAAAAGCTGGTACCGGGCCCCCCCTCGAGCTAGGTAGAT
ACTTGGTTATAAGAATGATTAAAAGCTTTCAATACATCGGCGGGCGCTTTATCAAAGTCGTATTCTGTTT
TTAGTTCTCCTTTGACAATAATACGTTCTGTTGCTTCGATATCTGTACAAGTCACTAAAGTCACTTCTTT
GAGACCAGCTGTATCATCGATAACATCAACGCGTTCAGGAGCTACCGTGAAAACATCTTTTATGATGTAT
TCGTAAATTTTTTCTTTATCTGTTAAATAGATGGACATCCCATTTTGTGCTCTTTCAAGCGGCGAAAAGA
GCATTTGAGATGAACCTGTAATTCCAAAAATATGATGACTGGCAAGAGAATAATTATTTTCTCCTCCCAT
AACTTGTTCTTCTTTCATCGTTCCTGCGCCATAAATAAGCTCAGTATTTCCTAAACCTTTAAAAATTGGT
AAATTAATGCCAAGCTCTGGTATGGCAATGCCCCCTATAACAGGAAGTTGCTGAGCCGCCATTTGTGCTT
GCAAGACGGATCCGCGCGGCACCAGGCCGCTGCTTGCGTAGTCTGGTACGTCGTATGGGTAGCTGCTGCG
CATGGTGGCTCTAGAATCCGGGGTTTTTTCTCCTTGACGTTAAAGTATAGAGGTATATTAACAATTTTTT
GTTGATACTTTTATTACATTTTGAAAT
